Addgene plasmid #39055: FDX1
Purpose: Bacterial expression for structure determination; may not be full ORF
Depositing lab: Nicola Burgess-Brown. Depositing organization: University of Oxford.
Backbone
  Vector backbone: pNIC-CTHF
  Backbone manufacturer: SGC
  Vector type: Bacterial Expression
Growth in bacteria
  Bacterial resistance: Kanamycin, 50 μg/mL
  Growth temperature: 37°C
  Growth strain: Mach1
  Copy number: Low Copy
Gene/Insert
  Gene/Insert name: FDX1 (alt names: ferredoxin 1 precursor; PDB:3P1M)
  Species: H. sapiens (human)
  Insert size (bp): 469
  Entrez Gene: FDX1 (a.k.a. ADX, FDX, LOH11CR1D)
  Tag / fusion protein: TEV-His6-Flag (C terminal on insert)
  Cloning method: Ligation Independent Cloning
  Sequencing primers: 5′ T7; 3′ T7-term
Terms and licenses: Academic/Nonprofit Terms; Industry Terms: Not Available to Industry
How to cite: FDX1 was a gift from Nicola Burgess-Brown (Addgene plasmid # 39055 ; http://n2t.net/addgene:39055 ; RRID:Addgene_39055)
