[The description below was written by a language model from this plasmid's Addgene catalogue record.]
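Description:
FDX1 is a bacterial expression plasmid built on the pNIC-CTHF backbone from the SGC, carrying a fragment of the human FDX1 gene, which encodes ferredoxin 1 (also known as adrenodoxin, ADX). The plasmid is recorded as low copy and is selected with kanamycin. The record does not state the origin of replication, and no feature table is supplied, so the exact arrangement of backbone elements cannot be confirmed here.

The insert is about 469 bp and was introduced by ligation-independent cloning. The record notes that it may not be the full open reading frame. This fits a construct designed for structural biology, where domain boundaries are often trimmed to obtain a well-behaved, crystallisable protein. The gene is annotated as the ferredoxin 1 precursor, but the record does not say which residues are retained. The coding sequence is fused at its C terminus to a TEV-His6-Flag tag. The hexahistidine segment permits immobilised metal affinity purification, the Flag epitope allows antibody-based detection or capture, and the TEV protease site lets the tags be cleaved away after purification.

The promoter is not explicitly stated. However, the listed sequencing primers are T7 and T7-term, which suggests the insert lies between a T7 promoter and T7 terminator and would be expressed in a host supplying T7 RNA polymerase. The stated purpose is recombinant protein production in bacteria for structure determination, and the record links the construct to a deposited PDB structure of the protein.
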