>Addgene plasmid #39055 | FDX1 | depositor partial sequence | sequence record 49113 | FDX1 sequence 469 bps
CTTAAGAAGGAGATATACTATGAGCAGCTCAGAAGATAAAATAACAGTCCACTTTATAAACCGTGATGGT
GAAACATTAACAACCAAAGGAAAAGTTGGTGATTCTCTGCTAGATGTTGTGGTTGAAAATAATCTAGATA
TTGATGGCTTTGGTGCATGTGAGGGAACCCTGGCTTGTTCAACCTGTCACCTCATCTTTGAAGATCACAT
ATATGAGAAGTTAGATGCAATCACTGATGAGGAGAATGACATGCTCGATCTGGCATATGGACTAACAGAC
AGATCACGGTTGGGCTGCCAAATCTGTTTGACAAAATCTATGGACAATATGACTGTTCGAGTGCCTGAAA
CAGTGGCTGATGCCAGACAATCCATTGATGTGGGCAAGACCTCCGCAGAGAACCTCTACTTCCAATCGCA
CCATCATCACCACCATGATTACAAGGATGACGACGATAAGTGAGGATCC
