>Addgene plasmid #39055 | FDX1 | addgene partial sequence | sequence record 53241 | T7 5'-TAATACGACTCACTATAGGG-3'
ATATTTTGTTTACCTTAAGAAGGAGATATACTATGAGCAGCTCAGAAGATAAAATAACAGTCCACTTTAT
AAACCGTGATGGTGAAACATTAACAACCAAAGGAAAAGTTGGTGATTCTCTGCTAGATGTTGTGGTTGAA
AATAATCTAGATATTGATGGCTTTGGTGCATGTGAGGGAACCCTGGCTTGTTCAACCTGTCACCTCATCT
TTGAAGATCACATATATGAGAAGTTAGATGCAATCACTGATGAGGAGAATGACATGCTCGATCTGGCATA
TGGACTAACAGACAGATCACGGTTGGGCTGCCAAATCTGTTTGACAAAATCTATGGACAATATGACTGTT
CGAGTGCCTGAAACAGTGGCTGATGCCAGACAATCCATTGATGTGGGCAAGACCTCCGCAGAGAACCTCT
ACTTCCAATCGCACCATCATCACCACCATGATTACAAGGATGACGACGATAAGTGAGGATCCGAATTCGA
GCTCCGTCGACAAGCTTGCGGCCGCACTCGAGCACCACCACCACCACCACTGAGATCCGGCTGCTAACAA
AGCCCGAAAGGAAGCTGAGTTGGCTGCTGCCACCGCTGAGCAATAACTAGCATAACCCCTTGGGGCCTCT
AAACGGGTCTTGAGGGGTTTTTTGCTGAAAGGAGGAACTATATCCGGATTGGCGAATGGG
[124 nt withheld, positions 691-814]
C
[79 nt withheld, positions 816-894]
CAAAAAAACTTGATTAGGGTG
