>Addgene plasmid #39055 | FDX1 | addgene partial sequence | sequence record 53378 | T7_term
ACGGAGCTCGAATTCGGATCCTCACTTATCGTCGTCATCCTTGTAATCATGGTGGTGATGATGGTGCGAT
TGGAAGTAGAGGTTCTCTGCGGAGGTCTTGCCCACATCAATGGATTGTCTGGCATCAGCCACTGTTTCAG
GCACTCGAACAGTCATATTGTCCATAGATTTTGTCAAACAGATTTGGCAGCCCAACCGTGATCTGTCTGT
TAGTCCATATGCCAGATCGAGCATGTCATTCTCCTCATCAGTGATTGCATCTAACTTCTCATATATGTGA
TCTTCAAAGATGAGGTGACAGGTTGAACAAGCCAGGGTTCCCTCACATGCACCAAAGCCATCAATATCTA
GATTATTTTCAACCACAACATCTAGCAGAGAATCACCAACTTTTCCTTTGGTTGTTAATGTTTCACCATC
ACGGTTTATAAAGTGGACTGTTATTTTATCTTCTGAGCTGCTCATAGTATATCTCCTTCTTAAGGTTAAA
CAAAATTATTTCTAGAGGGGAATTGTTATCCGCTCACAATTCCCCTATAGTGAGTCGTATTAATTTCGCG
GGATCGAGATCTCGATCCTCTACGCCGGACGCATCGTGGCCGGCATCACCGGCGCCACAGGTGCGGTTGC
TGGCGCCTATATCGCCGACATCACCGATGGGGAAGATCGGGCTCGCCACTTCGGGCTCATGAGCGCTTGT
TTCGGCGTG
